Addgene plasmid #161996: pmCherry-C1-INPP4B C842A mutant
Purpose: Mammalian expression vector containing a phosphatase dead mutant of INPP4B (C842A). Also contains mCherry tag
Depositing lab: David Bryant. Depositing organization: University of Glasgow. Publication: The phospholipid PI(3,4)P2 is an apical identity determinant. Roman-Fernandez A, Roignot J, Sandilands E, Nacke M, Mansour MA, McGarry L, Shanks E, Mostov KE, Bryant DM. Nat Commun. 2018 Nov 28;9(1):5041. doi: 10.1038/s41467-018-07464-8. PubMed 30487552.
Backbone
  Vector backbone: pmCherry-C1
  Vector type: Mammalian Expression
  Selectable markers: Neomycin (select with G418)
Growth in bacteria
  Bacterial resistance: Kanamycin, 50 μg/mL
  Growth temperature: 37°C
  Growth strain: NEB Stable
  Copy number: High Copy
Gene/Insert
  Gene/Insert name: INPP4B
  Species: H. sapiens (human)
  Mutation: C842A
  Entrez Gene: INPP4B
  Tag / fusion protein: mCherry (N terminal on backbone)
  Cloning method: Ligation Independent Cloning
Terms and licenses: Academic/Nonprofit Terms; Industry Terms: Not Available to Industry
How to cite: pmCherry-C1-INPP4B C842A mutant was a gift from David Bryant (Addgene plasmid # 161996 ; http://n2t.net/addgene:161996 ; RRID:Addgene_161996)
