[The description below was written by a language model from this plasmid's Addgene catalogue record and pLannotate feature annotations shown in this document.]
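Description:
pmCherry-C1-INPP4B C842A mutant is a mammalian expression plasmid of about 7.5 kb, built on the pmCherry-C1 backbone. It produces human INPP4B as a red fluorescent fusion protein. The CMV immediate early enhancer and promoter drive an mCherry coding sequence. This is joined through a short remnant of the multiple cloning site to the INPP4B open reading frame, so mCherry sits at the N terminus of the phosphatase. An SV40 polyadenylation signal terminates the transcript. The insert was introduced by ligation-independent cloning and carries the C842A substitution, which the record describes as phosphatase dead.

The plasmid is maintained at high copy in E. coli through a ColE1/pUC-type origin, and an f1 origin is also present. A single Tn5 aminoglycoside phosphotransferase gene (NeoR/KanR) serves both hosts. A bacterial bla-type promoter expresses it for kanamycin selection in E. coli. The adjacent SV40 enhancer/early promoter, paired with an HSV TK polyadenylation signal, expresses it in mammalian cells for G418 selection of stable transfectants. The annotation also reports small fragments of an RSF origin, SV40 large T antigen, ble and a bGH poly(A) signal. These are short partial matches within backbone sequence and probably not functional elements.

INPP4B normally removes the 4-position phosphate from phosphatidylinositol 3,4-bisphosphate and so antagonises PI3K-AKT signalling. The tagged inactive mutant is therefore suited as a control alongside wild-type enzyme, letting its localisation be followed by fluorescence and helping separate effects that depend on lipid phosphatase activity from those that do not. The associated work concerns PI(3,4)P2 as a determinant of apical membrane identity.
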