Features (pLannotate 1.2.2; 17 found; start..end, strand, type, name):
     48..107     +  rep_origin     RSF ori (fragment): Plasmids containing the RSF 1030 origin of replication can be propagated in E. coli cells that contain additional plasmids with compatible origins.
    175..478     +  enhancer       CMV enhancer: human cytomegalovirus immediate early enhancer
    479..682     +  promoter       CMV promoter: human cytomegalovirus (CMV) immediate early promoter
    711..1418    +  CDS            mCherry: mCherry is a basic (constitutively fluorescent) red fluorescent protein published in 2004, derived from Discosoma sp.. It is reported to be a very rapidly-maturing monomer with low acid sensitivity.
   1419..1469    +  misc_feature   MCS (fragment): multiple cloning site
   1470..4241    +  CDS            INPP4B: INP4B_HUMAN - Experimental evidence at protein level: Swiss-Prot protein existence level 1. Catalyzes the hydrolysis of the 4-position phosphate of phosphatidylinositol 3,4-bisphosphate, inositol 1,3,4-trisphosphate and inositol 3,4-trisphosphate (PubMed:24070612, PubMed:24591580). Plays a role in the late stages of macropinocytosis by dephosphorylating phosphatidylinositol 3,4-bisphosphate in membrane ruffles (PubMed:24591580). The lipid phosphatase activity is critical for tumor suppressor function. Antagonizes the PI3K-AKT/PKB signaling pathway by dephosphorylating phosphoinositides and the
   4245..4262    +  misc_feature   MCS (fragment): multiple cloning site
   4274..4358    +  CDS            large T antigen (fragment): large T antigen from SV40 (simian virus 40)
   4381..4502    +  polyA_signal   SV40 poly(A) signal: SV40 polyadenylation signal
   4536..4964    -  rep_origin     f1 ori (sequence partly withheld): f1 bacteriophage origin of replication; arrow indicates direction of (+) strand synthesis
   4991..5095    +  promoter       AmpR promoter: bla
   5097..5454    +  promoter       SV40 promoter: SV40 enhancer and early promoter
   5489..6283    +  CDS            NeoR/KanR: aminoglycoside phosphotransferase from Tn5; aph(3')-II (or nptII); confers resistance to neomycin, kanamycin, and G418 (Geneticin®)
   6304..6456    +  CDS            ble (fragment): BLE_KLEPN - Experimental evidence at protein level: Swiss-Prot protein existence level 1. Binding protein with a strong affinity to the bleomycin family of antibiotics. Binds to CL990; an antimitotic-antibiotic compound. From Klebsiella pneumoniae.
   6515..6562    +  polyA_signal   HSV TK poly(A) signal: herpes simplex virus thymidine kinase polyadenylation signal (Cole and Stacy, 1985)
   6653..6669    -  polyA_signal   bGH poly(A) signal (fragment): bovine growth hormone polyadenylation signal
   6891..7479    +  rep_origin     ori: high-copy-number ColE1/pMB1/pBR322/pUC origin of replication
>Addgene plasmid #161996 | pmCherry-C1-INPP4B C842A mutant | addgene full sequence | sequence record 318752 | Addgene NGS Result
AACGCCAGCAACGCGGCCTTTTTACGGTTCCTGGCCTTTTGCTGGCCTTTTGCTCACATGTTCTTTCCTG
CGTTATCCCCTGATTCTGTGGATAACCGTATTACCGCCATGCATTAGTTATTAATAGTAATCAATTACGG
GGTCATTAGTTCATAGCCCATATATGGAGTTCCGCGTTACATAACTTACGGTAAATGGCCCGCCTGGCTG
ACCGCCCAACGACCCCCGCCCATTGACGTCAATAATGACGTATGTTCCCATAGTAACGCCAATAGGGACT
TTCCATTGACGTCAATGGGTGGAGTATTTACGGTAAACTGCCCACTTGGCAGTACATCAAGTGTATCATA
TGCCAAGTACGCCCCCTATTGACGTCAATGACGGTAAATGGCCCGCCTGGCATTATGCCCAGTACATGAC
CTTATGGGACTTTCCTACTTGGCAGTACATCTACGTATTAGTCATCGCTATTACCATGGTGATGCGGTTT
TGGCAGTACATCAATGGGCGTGGATAGCGGTTTGACTCACGGGGATTTCCAAGTCTCCACCCCATTGACG
TCAATGGGAGTTTGTTTTGGCACCAAAATCAACGGGACTTTCCAAAATGTCGTAACAACTCCGCCCCATT
GACGCAAATGGGCGGTAGGCGTGTACGGTGGGAGGTCTATATAAGCAGAGCTGGTTTAGTGAACCGTCAG
ATCCGCTAGCATGGTGAGCAAGGGCGAGGAGGATAACATGGCCATCATCAAGGAGTTCATGCGCTTCAAG
GTGCACATGGAGGGCTCCGTGAACGGCCACGAGTTCGAGATCGAGGGCGAGGGCGAGGGCCGCCCCTACG
AGGGCACCCAGACCGCCAAGCTGAAGGTGACCAAGGGTGGCCCCCTGCCCTTCGCCTGGGACATCCTGTC
CCCTCAGTTCATGTACGGCTCCAAGGCCTACGTGAAGCACCCCGCCGACATCCCCGACTACTTGAAGCTG
TCCTTCCCCGAGGGCTTCAAGTGGGAGCGCGTGATGAACTTCGAGGACGGCGGCGTGGTGACCGTGACCC
AGGACTCCTCCCTGCAGGACGGCGAGTTCATCTACAAGGTGAAGCTGCGCGGCACCAACTTCCCCTCCGA
CGGCCCCGTAATGCAGAAGAAGACCATGGGCTGGGAGGCCTCCTCCGAGCGGATGTACCCCGAGGACGGC
GCCCTGAAGGGCGAGATCAAGCAGAGGCTGAAGCTGAAGGACGGCGGCCACTACGACGCTGAGGTCAAGA
CCACCTACAAGGCCAAGAAGCCCGTGCAGCTGCCCGGCGCCTACAACGTCAACATCAAGTTGGACATCAC
CTCCCACAACGAGGACTACACCATCGTGGAACAGTACGAACGCGCCGAGGGCCGCCACTCCACCGGCGGC
ATGGACGAGCTGTACAAGTCCGGACTCAGATCTCGAGCTCAAGCTTCGAATTCTGCAGTCGACGGTACCA
TGGAAATTAAAGAGGAAGGGGCATCAGAAGAAGGGCAGCACTTTCTTCCTACAGCCCAGGCCAATGATCC
CGGGGACTGTCAGTTCACAAGTATCCAGAAGACTCCAAATGAACCGCAGTTGGAATTCATCCTTGCATGC
AAGGATCTCGTGGCTCCTGTCCGTGATCGTAAACTGAATACACTGGTGCAGATCTCCGTAATCCACCCCG
TGGAGCAGAGTCTGACAAGATACTCCAGCACCGAAATTGTGGAGGGAACAAGGGACCCACTGTTTTTGAC
TGGTGTCACATTCCCATCTGAGTATCCCATCTATGAGGAGACCAAAATAAAACTAACAGTCTATGATGTC
AAGGATAAGTCTCATGACACCGTTCGAACCAGTGTCCTACCAGAACATAAGGATCCCCCGCCAGAAGTTG
GGCGAAGTTTCTTGGGCTATGCCAGTTTTAAAGTGGGAGAGCTGCTGAAGTCAAAGGAGCAATTGCTGGT
CCTGAGCCTGAGAACTTCAGATGGTGGCAAAGTGGTTGGCACCATAGAAGTCAGTGTCGTGAAGATGGGG
GAGATTGAGGATGGGGAAGCCGACCACATCACCACAGATGTACAGGGACAAAAGTGTGCCCTGGTATGTG
AATGTACAGCCCCGGAAAGTGTGAGCGGAAAAGATAACTTACCTTTTTTGAATTCAGTGTTAAAGAACCC
AGTATGTAAATTATATAGATTTCCCACATCTGACAATAAGTGGATGCGAATTCGAGAGCAGATGTCAGAG
AGCATTCTTTCCTTTCATATTCCTAAGGAATTGATTTCCCTTCACATTAAAGAAGATTTGTGCAGAAACC
AGGAGATAAAAGAACTTGGTGAGCTTTCTCCACATTGGGACAATCTGCGAAAAAATGTCCTTACTCACTG
TGATCAAATGGTGAATATGTACCAAGACATTCTGACAGAACTTAGCAAGGAAACAGGGTCCTCTTTCAAA
TCAAGCAGCAGCAAAGGAGAGAAAACATTAGAATTTGTTCCAATAAATCTACATCTGCAAAGAATGCAGG
TACACAGCCCTCACTTGAAAGATGCTCTCTACGATGTCATCACTGTGGGAGCCCCAGCTGCCCATTTTCA
GGGATTTAAGAATGGTGGTCTTCGGAAGCTACTCCATAGATTTGAAACAGAAAGAAGAAATACCGGATAC
CAGTTTATTTACTATTCACCTGAAAACACAGCCAAAGCAAAGGAAGTTCTCAGCAACATCAATCAACTAC
AACCTCTTATAGCAACCCATGCAGACCTACTGCTTAATTCTGCAAGCCAGCATTCTCCAGACAGCTTGAA
GAATTCTTTAAAGATGCTTTCAGAAAAAACAGAGCTTTTTGTACATGCCTTCAAGGATCAACTTGTCAGG
AGTGCTCTTTTAGCACTCTACACTGCAAGGCCAGGAGGCATTCTTAAGAAGCCACCCTCTCCTAAGAGCA
GCACAGAGGAGAGCAGTCCCCAAGACCAACCCCCAGTGATGAGAGGGCAGGACTCCATACCACATCATTC
AGACTATGATGAGGAAGAGTGGGACAGGGTGTGGGCCAATGTGGGGAAGAGCCTGAACTGCATTATTGCT
ATGGTGGACAAACTGATTGAAAGAGATGGTGGCAGTGAAGGCAGTGGCGGCAACAATGATGGAGAAAAGG
AACCTTCATTAACAGATGCCATTCCCTCTCACCCAAGAGAGGACTGGTATGAACAGTTGTATCCCCTCAT
CCTTACCCTGAAGGACTGCATGGGAGAAGTGGTGAACCGAGCCAAGCAGTCCCTGACATTTGTGCTCCTT
CAGGAACTTGCGTACAGCTTGCCCCAGTGTCTGATGCTGACGCTAAGAAGAGACATCGTCTTCAGCCAAG
CACTTGCTGGATTGGTTTGTGGTTTTATCATCAAATTACAGACAAGTCTGTATGACCCAGGCTTCCTACA
GCAGCTTCACACAGTGGGGTTGATAGTACAATATGAAGGACTGCTAAGTACATACAGCGATGAAATTGGA
ATGCTAGAGGACATGGCCGTTGGCATTTCCGATTTAAAGAAAGTTGCATTTAAAATAATTGAAGCCAAAT
CCAATGATGTGTTGCCAGTTATAACAGGAAGACGAGAACATTACGTGGTAGAGGTCAAGCTTCCAGCCAG
AATGTTTGAGTCACTACCTCTACAGATTAAAGAAGGACAGTTGCTTCATGTGTATCCAGTACTTTTTAAT
GTTGGAATCAATGAACAGCAAACTCTGGCTGAAAGGTTTGGAGATGTCTCTTTGCAAGAAAGTATTAATC
AGGAAAACTTCGAACTTCTACAAGAATATTACAAGATATTTATGGAAAAGATGCCTCCTGATTATATTTC
ACATTTTCAGGAACAAAATGATTTAAAAGCATTGCTAGAAAATCTCCTTCAAAATATCCAATCCAAAAAA
AGAAAGAATGTAGAAATTATGTGGCTGGCTGCAACGATTTGCCGCAAACTGAATGGTATTCGTTTCACCT
GTGCTAAAAGTGCCAAAGACAGGACATCGATGTCAGTGACACTTGAACAATGCTCAATCTTGAGAGATGA
GCACCAGTTACACAAGGACTTCTTTATCCGAGCGCTGGATTGCATGAGAAGAGAAGGATGCCGCATAGAG
AATGTACTGAAGAATATCAAATGCAGAAAGTATGCTTTCAACATGCTACAGCTGATGGCTTTCCCCAAGT
ACTACAGACCTCCAGAGGGGACTTATGGAAAAGCTGACACCTAAGGGCCCGGGATCCACCGGATCTAGAT
AACTGATCATAATCAGCCATACCACATTTGTAGAGGTTTTACTTGCTTTAAAAAACCTCCCACACCTCCC
CCTGAACCTGAAACATAAAATGAATGCAATTGTTGTTGTTAACTTGTTTATTGCAGCTTATAATGGTTAC
AAATAAAGCAATAGCATCACAAATTTCACAAATAAAGCATTTTTTTCACTGCATTCTAGTTGTGGTTTGT
CCAAACTCATCAATGTATCTTAACGCGTAAATTGTAAGCGTTAATATTTTGTTAAAATTCGCGTTAAATT
TTTGTTAAATCAGCTCATTTTTTAACCAATAGGCCGAAATCGGCAAAATCCCTTATAAATCAAAAGAATA
GACCGAGATAGGGT
[37 nt withheld, positions 4635-4671]
AAAGAACGTGGACTCCAACGTCAAAGG
[49 nt withheld, positions 4699-4747]
T
[91 nt withheld, positions 4749-4839]
G
[124 nt withheld, positions 4841-4964]
CAGGTGGCACTTTTCGGGGAAATGTGCGCGGAACCCCTATTTGTTTATTTTTCTAAATACATTCAAATAT
GTATCCGCTCATGAGACAATAACCCTGATAAATGCTTCAATAATATTGAAAAAGGAAGAGTCCTGAGGCG
GAAAGAACCAGCTGTGGAATGTGTGTCAGTTAGGGTGTGGAAAGTCCCCAGGCTCCCCAGCAGGCAGAAG
TATGCAAAGCATGCATCTCAATTAGTCAGCAACCAGGTGTGGAAAGTCCCCAGGCTCCCCAGCAGGCAGA
AGTATGCAAAGCATGCATCTCAATTAGTCAGCAACCATAGTCCCGCCCCTAACTCCGCCCATCCCGCCCC
TAACTCCGCCCAGTTCCGCCCATTCTCCGCCCCATGGCTGACTAATTTTTTTTATTTATGCAGAGGCCGA
GGCCGCCTCGGCCTCTGAGCTATTCCAGAAGTAGTGAGGAGGCTTTTTTGGAGGCCTAGGCTTTTGCAAA
GATCGATCAAGAGACAGGATGAGGATCGTTTCGCATGATTGAACAAGATGGATTGCACGCAGGTTCTCCG
GCCGCTTGGGTGGAGAGGCTATTCGGCTATGACTGGGCACAACAGACAATCGGCTGCTCTGATGCCGCCG
TGTTCCGGCTGTCAGCGCAGGGGCGCCCGGTTCTTTTTGTCAAGACCGACCTGTCCGGTGCCCTGAATGA
ACTGCAAGACGAGGCAGCGCGGCTATCGTGGCTGGCCACGACGGGCGTTCCTTGCGCAGCTGTGCTCGAC
GTTGTCACTGAAGCGGGAAGGGACTGGCTGCTATTGGGCGAAGTGCCGGGGCAGGATCTCCTGTCATCTC
ACCTTGCTCCTGCCGAGAAAGTATCCATCATGGCTGATGCAATGCGGCGGCTGCATACGCTTGATCCGGC
TACCTGCCCATTCGACCACCAAGCGAAACATCGCATCGAGCGAGCACGTACTCGGATGGAAGCCGGTCTT
GTCGATCAGGATGATCTGGACGAAGAGCATCAGGGGCTCGCGCCAGCCGAACTGTTCGCCAGGCTCAAGG
CGAGCATGCCCGACGGCGAGGATCTCGTCGTGACCCATGGCGATGCCTGCTTGCCGAATATCATGGTGGA
AAATGGCCGCTTTTCTGGATTCATCGACTGTGGCCGGCTGGGTGTGGCGGACCGCTATCAGGACATAGCG
TTGGCTACCCGTGATATTGCTGAAGAGCTTGGCGGCGAATGGGCTGACCGCTTCCTCGTGCTTTACGGTA
TCGCCGCTCCCGATTCGCAGCGCATCGCCTTCTATCGCCTTCTTGACGAGTTCTTCTGAGCGGGACTCTG
GGGTTCGAAATGACCGACCAAGCGACGCCCAACCTGCCATCACGAGATTTCGATTCCACCGCCGCCTTCT
ATGAAAGGTTGGGCTTCGGAATCGTTTTCCGGGACGCCGGCTGGATGATCCTCCAGCGCGGGGATCTCAT
GCTGGAGTTCTTCGCCCACCCTAGGGGGAGGCTAACTGAAACACGGAAGGAGACAATACCGGAAGGAACC
CGCGCTATGACGGCAATAAAAAGACAGAATAAAACGCACGGTGTTGGGTCGTTTGTTCATAAACGCGGGG
TTCGGTCCCAGGGCTGGCACTCTGTCGATACCCCACCGAGACCCCATTGGGGCCAATACGCCCGCGTTTC
TTCCTTTTCCCCACCCCACCCCCCAAGTTCGGGTGAAGGCCCAGGGCTCGCAGCCAACGTCGGGGCGGCA
GGCCCTGCCATAGCCTCAGGTTACTCATATATACTTTAGATTGATTTAAAACTTCATTTTTAATTTAAAA
GGATCTAGGTGAAGATCCTTTTTGATAATCTCATGACCAAAATCCCTTAACGTGAGTTTTCGTTCCACTG
AGCGTCAGACCCCGTAGAAAAGATCAAAGGATCTTCTTGAGATCCTTTTTTTCTGCGCGTAATCTGCTGC
TTGCAAACAAAAAAACCACCGCTACCAGCGGTGGTTTGTTTGCCGGATCAAGAGCTACCAACTCTTTTTC
CGAAGGTAACTGGCTTCAGCAGAGCGCAGATACCAAATACTGTTCTTCTAGTGTAGCCGTAGTTAGGCCA
CCACTTCAAGAACTCTGTAGCACCGCCTACATACCTCGCTCTGCTAATCCTGTTACCAGTGGCTGCTGCC
AGTGGCGATAAGTCGTGTCTTACCGGGTTGGACTCAAGACGATAGTTACCGGATAAGGCGCAGCGGTCGG
GCTGAACGGGGGGTTCGTGCACACAGCCCAGCTTGGAGCGAACGACCTACACCGAACTGAGATACCTACA
GCGTGAGCTATGAGAAAGCGCCACGCTTCCCGAAGGGAGAAAGGCGGACAGGTATCCGGTAAGCGGCAGG
GTCGGAACAGGAGAGCGCACGAGGGAGCTTCCAGGGGGAAACGCCTGGTATCTTTATAGTCCTGTCGGGT
TTCGCCACCTCTGACTTGAGCGTCGATTTTTGTGATGCTCGTCAGGGGGGCGGAGCCTATGGAAA
