>Addgene plasmid #161996 | pmCherry-C1-INPP4B C842A mutant | depositor partial sequence | sequence record 314214 | INPP4B C842A mutant catalytic-dead
ATGGAAATTAAAGAGGAAGGGGCATCAGAAGAAGGGCAGCACTTTCTTCCTACAGCCCAGGCCAATGATC
CCGGGGACTGTCAGTTCACAAGTATCCAGAAGACTCCAAATGAACCGCAGTTGGAATTCATCCTTGCATG
CAAGGATCTCGTGGCTCCTGTCCGTGATCGTAAACTGAATACACTGGTGCAGATCTCCGTAATCCACCCC
GTGGAGCAGAGTCTGACAAGATACTCCAGCACCGAAATTGTGGAGGGAACAAGGGACCCACTGTTTTTGA
CTGGTGTCACATTCCCATCTGAGTATCCCATCTATGAGGAGACCAAAATAAAACTAACAGTCTATGATGT
CAAGGATAAGTCTCATGACACCGTTCGAACCAGTGTCCTACCAGAACATAAGGATCCCCCGCCAGAAGTT
GGGCGAAGTTTCTTGGGCTATGCCAGTTTTAAAGTGGGAGAGCTGCTGAAGTCAAAGGAGCAATTGCTGG
TCCTGAGCCTGAGAACTTCAGATGGTGGCAAAGTGGTTGGCACCATAGAAGTCAGTGTCGTGAAGATGGG
GGAGATTGAGGATGGGGAAGCCGACCACATCACCACAGATGTACAGGGACAAAAGTGTGCCCTGGTATGT
GAATGTACAGCCCCGGAAAGTGTGAGCGGAAAAGATAACTTACCTTTTTTGAATTCAGTGTTAAAGAACC
CAGTATGTAAATTATATAGATTTCCCACATCTGACAATAAGTGGATGCGAATTCGAGAGCAGATGTCAGA
GAGCATTCTTTCCTTTCATATTCCTAAGGAATTGATTTCCCTTCACATTAAAGAAGATTTGTGCAGAAAC
CAGGAGATAAAAGAACTTGGTGAGCTTTCTCCACATTGGGACAATCTGCGAAAAAATGTCCTTACTCACT
GTGATCAAATGGTGAATATGTACCAAGACATTCTGACAGAACTTAGCAAGGAAACAGGGTCCTCTTTCAA
ATCAAGCAGCAGCAAAGGAGAGAAAACATTAGAATTTGTTCCAATAAATCTACATCTGCAAAGAATGCAG
GTACACAGCCCTCACTTGAAAGATGCTCTCTACGATGTCATCACTGTGGGAGCCCCAGCTGCCCATTTTC
AGGGATTTAAGAATGGTGGTCTTCGGAAGCTACTCCATAGATTTGAAACAGAAAGAAGAAATACCGGATA
CCAGTTTATTTACTATTCACCTGAAAACACAGCCAAAGCAAAGGAAGTTCTCAGCAACATCAATCAACTA
CAACCTCTTATAGCAACCCATGCAGACCTACTGCTTAATTCTGCAAGCCAGCATTCTCCAGACAGCTTGA
AGAATTCTTTAAAGATGCTTTCAGAAAAAACAGAGCTTTTTGTACATGCCTTCAAGGATCAACTTGTCAG
GAGTGCTCTTTTAGCACTCTACACTGCAAGGCCAGGAGGCATTCTTAAGAAGCCACCCTCTCCTAAGAGC
AGCACAGAGGAGAGCAGTCCCCAAGACCAACCCCCAGTGATGAGAGGGCAGGACTCCATACCACATCATT
CAGACTATGATGAGGAAGAGTGGGACAGGGTGTGGGCCAATGTGGGGAAGAGCCTGAACTGCATTATTGC
TATGGTGGACAAACTGATTGAAAGAGATGGTGGCAGTGAAGGCAGTGGCGGCAACAATGATGGAGAAAAG
GAACCTTCATTAACAGATGCCATTCCCTCTCACCCAAGAGAGGACTGGTATGAACAGTTGTATCCCCTCA
TCCTTACCCTGAAGGACTGCATGGGAGAAGTGGTGAACCGAGCCAAGCAGTCCCTGACATTTGTGCTCCT
TCAGGAACTTGCGTACAGCTTGCCCCAGTGTCTGATGCTGACGCTAAGAAGAGACATCGTCTTCAGCCAA
GCACTTGCTGGATTGGTTTGTGGTTTTATCATCAAATTACAGACAAGTCTGTATGACCCAGGCTTCCTAC
AGCAGCTTCACACAGTGGGGTTGATAGTACAATATGAAGGACTGCTAAGTACATACAGCGATGAAATTGG
AATGCTAGAGGACATGGCCGTTGGCATTTCCGATTTAAAGAAAGTTGCATTTAAAATAATTGAAGCCAAA
TCCAATGATGTGTTGCCAGTTATAACAGGAAGACGAGAACATTACGTGGTAGAGGTCAAGCTTCCAGCCA
GAATGTTTGAGTCACTACCTCTACAGATTAAAGAAGGACAGTTGCTTCATGTGTATCCAGTACTTTTTAA
TGTTGGAATCAATGAACAGCAAACTCTGGCTGAAAGGTTTGGAGATGTCTCTTTGCAAGAAAGTATTAAT
CAGGAAAACTTCGAACTTCTACAAGAATATTACAAGATATTTATGGAAAAGATGCCTCCTGATTATATTT
CACATTTTCAGGAACAAAATGATTTAAAAGCATTGCTAGAAAATCTCCTTCAAAATATCCAATCCAAAAA
AAGAAAGAATGTAGAAATTATGTGGCTGGCTGCAACGATTTGCCGCAAACTGAATGGTATTCGTTTCACC
TGTGCTAAAAGTGCCAAAGACAGGACATCGATGTCAGTGACACTTGAACAATGCTCAATCTTGAGAGATG
AGCACCAGTTACACAAGGACTTCTTTATCCGAGCGCTGGATTGCATGAGAAGAGAAGGATGCCGCATAGA
GAATGTACTGAAGAATATCAAATGCAGAAAGTATGCTTTCAACATGCTACAGCTGATGGCTTTCCCCAAG
TACTACAGACCTCCAGAGGGGACTTATGGAAAAGCTGACACCTAA
